>Addgene plasmid #61781 | psiCHECK-2-Snail1-3'UTR | addgene partial sequence | sequence record 105750 | psiCHECK2-F 5'-GTCCGCAACTACAACGCCTACCTT-3'
ATCTGCCTAAGATGTTCATCGAGTCCGACCCTGGGTTCTTTTCCAACGCTATTGTCGAGGGAGCTAAGAA
GTTCCCTAACACCGAGTTCGTGAAGGTGAAGGGCCTCCACTTCAGCCAGGAGGACGCTCCAGATGAAATG
GGTAAGTACATCAAGAGCTTCGTGGAGCGCGTGCTGAAGAACGAGCAGTAATTCTAGGCGATCGCTCGAG
CCCTGCTACCTCCCCATCCTCGCTGGCATCTTCCCGGAGCTCACCCTCCTCCTCACTGCCAGGACTCCTT
CCAGCCTTGGTCCGGGGACCTGTGGCGTCCATGTCTGGACCTGGTTCCTGCTTGGCTCTCTTGGTGGCCT
TTGCCGCAGGTGGCTGATGGAGTGCCTTTGTACCCGCCCAGAGCCTCCTACCCCTCAGTATTCATGAGGT
GTAGCCTCTGGACACAGCTGCTTCGAGCCATAGAACTAAAGCCAACCCACTGGCTGGGAAGCTTGAACCC
CGCTCAGGGGACCCCACTTCCCTACCTCCCTCAAGGACCCTTCAGGCCACCTTCTTTGAGGTACAACAGA
CTATGCAATAGTTCCCCTCCCCCCCACCCCGTCCAGCTGTAACCATGCCTCAGCAGGGTGGTTACTGGAC
ACATGTCCAGGTGCCCCTGGGCCTGGGCAACTGTTTCAGCCCCCGCCCCCATTTGTCCTGGTGACACCTG
TTTCACAGCAGTTTAACTGTCTCAGAAGGGACCATGAATAATGGCCATCACTTGTTAGGGGCCAAGTGGG
GTGCTTCAGCCTGGCCAATGTGTCTCCCAGAACTATTTTGGGGCCCAACAGGTGGCCCCGGGAGAAAGAT
GTTTACATTTTAAAGGTATTTATATTGTAAGCAGCATTTTGTATAGTTAATATGTACAGTTTATTGATAT
TCAATAAAATGGTTAATTTATATACTAGCGGCCGCTGGCCGCAATAAAATATCTTTATTTTCATTACATC
TGTGTGTTGGTTT
