>Addgene plasmid #61781 | psiCHECK-2-Snail1-3'UTR | addgene partial sequence | sequence record 105751 | psiCHECK2-R 5'-CGAGGTCCGAAGACTCATTT-3'
AACCAACACACAGATGTAATGAAAATAAAGATATTTTATTGCGGCCAGCGGCCGCTAGTATATAAATTAA
CCATTTTATTGAATATCAATAAACTGTACATATTAACTATACAAAATGCTGCTTACAATATAAATACCTT
TAAAATGTAAACATCTTTCTCCCGGGGCCACCTGTTGGGCCCCAAAATAGTTCTGGGAGACACATTGGCC
AGGCTGAAGCACCCCACTTGGCCCCTAACAAGTGATGGCCATTATTCATGGTCCCTTCTGAGACAGTTAA
ACTGCTGTGAAACAGGTGTCACCAGGACAAATGGGGGCGGGGGCTGAAACAGTTGCCCAGGCCCAGGGGC
ACCTGGACATGTGTCCAGTAACCACCCTGCTGAGGCATGGTTACAGCTGGACGGGGTGGGGGGGAGGGGA
ACTATTGCATAGTCTGTTGTACCTCAAAGAAGGTGGCCTGAAGGGTCCTTGAGGGAGGTAGGGAAGTGGG
GTCCCCTGAGCGGGGTTCAAGCTTCCCAGCCAGTGGGTTGGCTTTAGTTCTATGGCTCGAAGCAGCTGTG
TCCAGAGGCTACACCTCATGAATACTGAGGGGTAGGAGGCTCTGGGCGGGTACAAAGGCACTCCATCAGC
CACCTGCGGCAAAGGCCACCAAGAGAGCCAAGCAGGAACCAGGTCCAGACATGGACGCCACAGGTCCCCG
GACCAAGGCTGGAAGGAGTCCTGGCAGTGAGGAGGAGGGTGAGCTCCGGGAAGATGCCAGCGAGGATGGG
GAGGTAGCAGGGCTCGAGCGATCGCCTAGAATTACTGCTCGTTCTTCAGCACGCGCTCCACGAAGCTCTT
GATGTACTTACCCATTTCATCTGGAGCGTCCTCCTGGCTGAAGTGGAGGCCCTTCACCTTCACGAACTCG
GTGTTAGGGAACTTCTTAGCTCCCTCGACAATAGCGTTGGAAAA
