[The description below was written by a language model from this plasmid's Addgene catalogue record.]
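Description:
psiCHECK-2-Snail1-3'UTR is a mammalian luciferase reporter plasmid built on the 6273 bp psiCHECK-2 backbone, into which a 727 bp fragment corresponding to the 3' untranslated region of mouse Snail1 has been cloned between XhoI and NotI sites, both of which are retained. It is propagated in E. coli as a high-copy plasmid under ampicillin selection. No feature table accompanies the record, so the promoters, polyadenylation signals and origin are not individually documented here. As a general property of the psiCHECK-2 system, the vector carries two luciferase genes on one plasmid: Renilla luciferase, whose stop codon is followed by the multiple cloning site that includes XhoI and NotI, and an independently expressed firefly luciferase that acts as an internal normalisation control.

Placing the Snail1 3'UTR downstream of the Renilla coding sequence produces a chimeric transcript whose stability and translation are governed by regulatory elements in that UTR, such as microRNA binding sites. If a co-expressed or endogenous microRNA targets the UTR, Renilla signal falls relative to firefly signal, and the ratio of the two gives a measure of repression that is corrected for transfection efficiency and cell number. The associated publication concerns miR-200 promoting the mesenchymal-to-epithelial transition by suppressing members of the Zeb2 and Snail1 transcriptional repressor complexes. This suggests the construct was used to examine microRNA regulation acting through the Snail1 3'UTR, although the record itself states only that it is a luciferase reporter containing this UTR.
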