Addgene plasmid #61781: psiCHECK-2-Snail1-3'UTR
Purpose: Luciferase reporter containing the 3'UTR of mouse Snail1
Depositing lab: Judy Lieberman. Depositing organization: Boston Children's Hospital. Publication: miR-200 promotes the mesenchymal to epithelial transition by suppressing multiple members of the Zeb2 and Snail1 transcriptional repressor complexes. Perdigao-Henriques R, Petrocca F, Altschuler G, Thomas MP, Le MT, Tan SM, Hide W, Lieberman J. Oncogene. 2015 Mar 23. doi: 10.1038/onc.2015.69. PubMed 25798844.
Backbone
  Vector backbone: psiCHECK-2
  Backbone size w/o insert (bp): 6273
  Vector type: Luciferase
Growth in bacteria
  Bacterial resistance: Ampicillin, 100 μg/mL
  Growth temperature: 37°C
  Growth strain: DH5alpha
  Copy number: High Copy
Gene/Insert
  Gene/Insert name: mouse Snail1 3'UTR
  Species: M. musculus (mouse)
  Insert size (bp): 727
  Cloning method: Restriction Enzyme; 5′ cloning site XhoI (not destroyed); 3′ cloning site NotI (not destroyed)
  Sequencing primers: 5′ 5'-GTCCGCAACTACAACGCCTACCTT-3'
Terms and licenses: Academic/Nonprofit Terms; Industry Terms: Not Available to Industry
How to cite: psiCHECK-2-Snail1-3'UTR was a gift from Judy Lieberman (Addgene plasmid # 61781 ; http://n2t.net/addgene:61781 ; RRID:Addgene_61781)
